Addgene plasmid #135234: p35S::mCh-HA-P2A-lifeact-mCh
Purpose: constitutive expression of 2 mCherry molecules: one tagged with HA and another that binds to actin (control plasmid)
Depositing lab: Armin Djamei. Depositing organization: Gregor Mendel Institute of Molecular Plant Biology. Publication: A high-throughput screening method to identify proteins involved in unfolded protein response of the endoplasmic reticulum in plants. Alcantara A, Seitner D, Navarrete F, Djamei A. Plant Methods. 2020 Jan 21;16:4. doi: 10.1186/s13007-020-0552-3. eCollection 2020. PubMed 31988651.
Backbone
  Vector backbone: pGGZ001
  Backbone manufacturer: Addgene plasmid # 48868
  Backbone size w/o insert (bp): 2687
  Total vector size (bp): 8383
  Modifications to backbone: N/A
  Vector type: Plant Expression
  Selectable markers: Hygromycin
Growth in bacteria
  Bacterial resistance: Spectinomycin, 50 μg/mL
  Growth temperature: 37°C
  Growth strain: DH5alpha
  Copy number: High Copy
Gene/Insert
  Gene/Insert name: mCh-HA-P2A-lifeact-mCh
  Insert size (bp): 1621
  Promoter: 35S
  Tag / fusion protein: HA (C terminal on insert); p2a (C terminal on insert); lifeact (N terminal on insert)
  Cloning method: Restriction Enzyme; 5′ cloning site BsaI (destroyed during cloning); 3′ cloning site BsaI (destroyed during cloning)
  Sequencing primers: 5′ TCAAAGCAAGTGGATTGATG; 3′ GAAAGAGATAACAGGAACGG
Terms and licenses: Academic/Nonprofit Terms; Industry Terms: Not Available to Industry
Depositor comments: Please visit https://www.biorxiv.org/content/10.1101/825190v1?rss=1 for bioRxiv preprint.
How to cite: p35S::mCh-HA-P2A-lifeact-mCh was a gift from Armin Djamei (Addgene plasmid # 135234 ; http://n2t.net/addgene:135234 ; RRID:Addgene_135234)
