[The description below was written by a language model from this plasmid's Addgene catalogue record and pLannotate feature annotations shown in this document.]
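Description:
p35S::mCh-HA-P2A-lifeact-mCh is a plant expression plasmid built on the pGGZ001 binary backbone by BsaI-based assembly, with both BsaI sites destroyed during cloning. It is a T-DNA vector: nopaline-type left (truncated) and right border repeats flank the plant-directed cassettes. The backbone outside the borders carries a high-copy ColE1/pUC-type origin for E. coli, the pSa origin, which is generally used for replication in Agrobacterium, and aadA, which confers the spectinomycin resistance used for bacterial selection. A hygromycin phosphotransferase gene followed by the octopine synthase terminator provides the plant selectable marker. The feature table does not annotate a promoter for this marker or a terminator for the reporter cassette. The catalogue lists a total size of 8383 bp, slightly larger than the 8,367 nt sequenced record.

The payload is a single open reading frame driven by the constitutive CaMV 35S promoter, with the TMV Ω leader acting as a translational enhancer. It encodes mCherry with a C-terminal HA epitope, annotated as a fragment of a 3xHA tag and flanked by attB1 and attB2 sites, followed by a second mCherry fused at its N terminus to Lifeact, the 17-residue peptide that binds filamentous actin. According to the catalogue, a P2A ribosome-skipping peptide separates the two parts, although the annotation software did not call it. One transcript should therefore yield two separate red fluorescent proteins, one HA-tagged and the other decorating the actin cytoskeleton. The depositor describes the plasmid as a control construct. It comes from work establishing a high-throughput screen for proteins involved in the endoplasmic reticulum unfolded protein response in plants.
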