Features (pLannotate 1.2.2; 18 found; start..end, strand, type, name):
    222..563     +  promoter       CaMV 35S promoter: strong constitutive promoter from cauliflower mosaic virus
    595..650     +  misc_feature   TMV Ω: translational enhancer from the tobacco mosaic virus 5'-leader sequence (Gallie et al., 1988)
    658..682     +  protein_bind   attB1: mutant version of attB; recombination site for the Gateway® BP reaction BP Clonase™
    688..1395    +  CDS            mCherry: mCherry is a basic (constitutively fluorescent) red fluorescent protein published in 2004, derived from Discosoma sp.. It is reported to be a very rapidly-maturing monomer with low acid sensitivity.
   1396..1422    +  CDS            3xHA (fragment): three tandem HA epitope tags
   1448..1472    -  protein_bind   attB2: mutant version of attB; recombination site for the Gateway® BP reaction BP Clonase™
   1546..1596    +  CDS            Lifeact: peptide that binds filamentous actin (Riedl et al., 2008) first 17 amino acids of budding yeast Abp140
   1597..2304    +  CDS            mCherry: monomeric derivative of DsRed fluorescent protein (Shaner et al., 2004) mammalian codon-optimized
   3622..4644    +  CDS            HygR: aminoglycoside phosphotransferase from E. coli; aph(4)-Ia; confers resistance to hygromycin
   4652..5359    +  terminator     OCS terminator: octopine synthase terminator
   5392..5410    -  promoter       SP6 promoter: promoter for bacteriophage SP6 RNA polymerase
   5459..5483    +  misc_feature   RB T-DNA repeat: right border repeat from nopaline C58 T-DNA
   5574..6162    -  rep_origin     ori: high-copy-number ColE1/pMB1/pBR322/pUC origin of replication
   6336..7121    -  CDS            aadA: S3AD_SHIFL - Experimental evidence at protein level: Swiss-Prot protein existence level 1. Mediates bacterial resistance to the antibiotics streptomycin and spectinomycin. From Shigella flexneri.
   7306..7407    +  CDS            TRA2_ECOLX (fragment): Protein predicted: Swiss-Prot protein existence level 4. Required for transposition of transposon Tn903. From Escherichia coli.
   7412..7847    +  rep_origin     pSa ori: origin of replication from bacterial plasmid pSa
   7974..7996    +  misc_feature   LB T-DNA repeat: left border repeat from nopaline C58 T-DNA (truncated)
   8101..8322    +  CDS            IBMP_CERV (fragment): Protein inferred from homology: Swiss-Prot protein existence level 3. Enhances the translation of downstream ORFs on polycistronic mRNAs derived from carnation etched ring virus. From Carnation etched ring virus (CERV).
>Addgene plasmid #135234 | p35S::mCh-HA-P2A-lifeact-mCh | addgene full sequence | sequence record 267200 | Addgene NGS Result
GGAGTCTCTAAAAAGGTAGTTCCCACTGAATCAAAGGCCATGGAGTCAAAGATTCAAATAGAGGACCTAA
CAGAACTCGCCGTAAAGACTGGCGAACAGTTCATACAGAGTCTCTTACGACTCAATGACAAGAAGAAAAT
CTTCGTCAACATGGTGGAGCACGACACACTTGTCTACTCCAAAAATATCAAAGATACAGTCTCAGAAGAC
CAAAGGGCAATTGAGACTTTTCAACAAAGGGTAATATCCGGAAACCTCCTCGGATTCCATTGCCCAGCTA
TCTGTCACTTTATTGTGAAGATAGTGGAAAAGGAAGGTGGCTCCTACAAATGCCATCATTGCGATAAAGG
AAAGGCCATCGTTGAAGATGCCTCTGCCGACAGTGGTCCCAAAGATGGACCCCCACCCACGAGGAGCATC
GTGGAAAAAGAAGACGTTCCAACCACGTCTTCAAAGCAAGTGGATTGATGTGATATCTCCACTGACGTAA
GGGATGACGCACAATCCCACTATCCTTCGCAAGACCCTTCCTCTATATAAGGAAGTTCATTTCATTTGGA
GAGAACACGGGGGACGAGCTAACATATTTTTACAACAATTACCAACAACAACAAACAACAAACAACATTA
CAATTACTATTTACAATTACAGGCTCTACAAGTTTGTACAAAAAAGCAGGCTCCACCATGGTGAGCAAGG
GCGAGGAGGATAACATGGCCATCATCAAGGAGTTCATGCGCTTCAAGGTGCACATGGAGGGCTCCGTGAA
CGGCCACGAGTTCGAGATCGAGGGCGAGGGCGAGGGCCGCCCCTACGAGGGCACCCAGACCGCCAAGCTG
AAGGTGACCAAGGGTGGCCCCCTGCCCTTCGCCTGGGACATCCTGTCCCCTCAGTTCATGTACGGCTCCA
AGGCCTACGTGAAGCACCCCGCCGACATCCCCGACTACTTGAAGCTGTCCTTCCCCGAGGGCTTCAAGTG
GGAGCGCGTGATGAACTTCGAGGACGGCGGCGTGGTGACCGTGACCCAGGACTCCTCCCTGCAGGACGGC
GAGTTCATCTACAAGGTGAAGCTGCGCGGCACCAACTTCCCCTCCGACGGCCCCGTAATGCAGAAGAAGA
CGATGGGCTGGGAGGCCTCCTCCGAGCGGATGTACCCCGAGGACGGCGCCCTGAAGGGCGAGATCAAGCA
GAGGCTGAAGCTGAAGGACGGCGGCCACTACGACGCTGAGGTCAAGACCACCTACAAGGCCAAGAAGCCC
GTGCAGCTGCCCGGCGCCTACAACGTCAACATCAAGTTGGACATCACCTCCCACAACGAGGACTACACCA
TCGTGGAACAGTACGAACGCGCCGAGGGCCGCCACTCCACCGGCGGCATGGACGAGCTGTACAAGTACCC
ATACGATGTTCCAGATTACGCTGGCGGCCGCACATCGAGATATCTAGACCCAGCTTTCTTGTACAAAGTG
GTATCAGCTGGTTCTGGAGCTACTAACTTCTCTCTCTTGAAGCAAGCAGGAGATGTGGAAGAAAACCCTG
GTCCAATGGGTGTCGCAGATTTGATCAAGAAATTCGAAAGCATCTCAAAGGAAGAAGTGAGCAAGGGCGA
GGAGGATAACATGGCCATCATCAAGGAGTTCATGCGCTTCAAGGTGCACATGGAGGGCTCCGTGAACGGC
CACGAGTTCGAGATCGAGGGCGAGGGCGAGGGCCGCCCCTACGAGGGCACCCAGACCGCCAAGCTGAAGG
TGACCAAGGGTGGCCCCCTGCCCTTCGCCTGGGACATCCTGTCCCCTCAGTTCATGTACGGCTCCAAGGC
CTACGTGAAGCACCCCGCCGACATCCCCGACTACTTGAAGCTGTCCTTCCCCGAGGGCTTCAAGTGGGAG
CGCGTGATGAACTTCGAGGACGGCGGCGTGGTGACCGTGACCCAGGACTCCTCCCTGCAGGACGGCGAGT
TCATCTACAAGGTGAAGCTGCGCGGCACCAACTTCCCCTCCGACGGCCCCGTAATGCAGAAGAAGACCAT
GGGCTGGGAGGCCTCCTCCGAGCGGATGTACCCCGAGGACGGCGCCCTGAAGGGCGAGATCAAGCAGAGG
CTGAAGCTGAAGGACGGCGGCCACTACGACGCTGAGGTCAAGACCACCTACAAGGCCAAGAAGCCCGTGC
AGCTGCCCGGCGCCTACAACGTCAACATCAAGTTGGACATCACCTCCCACAACGAGGACTACACCATCGT
GGAACAGTACGAACGCGCCGAGGGCCGCCACTCCACCGGCGGCATGGACGAGCTGTACAAGTAGCTGCAT
CTCGTCTCTGTTATGCTTAAGAAGTTCAATGTTTCGTTTCATGTAAAACTTTGGTGGTTTGTGTTTTGGG
GCCTTGTATAATCCCTGATGAATAAGTGTTCTACTATGTTTCCGTTCCTGTTATCTCTTTCTTTCTAATG
ACAAGTCGAACTTCTTCTTTATCATCGCTTCGTTTTTATTATCTGTGCTTCTTTTGTTTAATACGCCTGC
AAAGTGACTCGACTCTGTTTAGTGCAGTTCTGCGAAACTTGTAAATAGTCCAATTGTTGGCCTCTAGTAA
TAGATGTAGCGAAAGTGTTGAGCTGTTGGGTTCTAAGGATGGCTTGAACATGTTAATCTTTTAGGTTCTG
AGTATGATGAACATTCGTTGTTGCTAAGAAATGCCTGTAATGTCCCACAAATGTAGAAAATGGTTCGTAC
CTTTGTCCAAGCATTGATATGTCTGATGAGAGGAAACTGCAAGATACTGAGCTTGGTTTAACGAAGGAGA
GGCAGTTTCTTCCTTCCAAAGCATTTCATTTGACAATGCCTTGATCATCTTAAGTAGAGTTTCTGTTGTG
GAAAGTTTGAAACTTTGAAGAAACGACTCTCAAGTAAATTGATGATCACAAGTGAAAGTGTATGTTACTA
GTCGACGAGTCAGTAATAAACGGCGTCAAAGTGGTTGCAGCCGGCACACACGAGTCGTGTTTATCAACTC
AAAGCACAAATACTTTTCCTCAACCTAAAAATAAGGCAATTAGCCAAAAACAACTTTGCGTGTAAACAAC
GCTCAATACACGTGTCATTTTATTATTAGCTATTGCTTCACCGCCTTAGCTTTCTCGTGACCTAGTCGTC
CTCGTCTTTTCTTCTTCTTCTTCTATAAAACAATACCCAAAGAGCTCTTCTTCTTCACAATTCAGATTTC
AATTTCTCAAAATCTTAAAAACTTTCTCTCAATTCTCTCTACCGTGATCAAGGTAAATTTCTGTGTTCCT
TATTCTCTCAAAATCTTCGATTTTGTTTTCGTTCGATCCCAATTTCGTATATGTTCTTTGGTTTAGATTC
TGTTAATCTTAGATCGAAGACGATTTTCTGGGTTTGATCGTTAGATATCATCTTAATTCTCGATTAGGGT
TTCATAGATATCATCCGATTTGTTCAAATAATTTGAGTTTTGTCGAATAATTACTCTTCGATTTGTGATT
TCTATCTAGATCTGGTGTTAGTTTCTAGTTTGTGCGATCGAATTTGTAGATTAATCTGAGTTTTTCTGAT
TAACACCACACCAATCTGGTACCAGAAAAGGGGAGAAGCAAAACCATGGGTAAAAAGCCTGAACTCACCG
CGACGTCTGTCGAGAAGTTTCTGATCGAAAAGTTCGACAGCGTCTCCGACCTGATGCAGCTCTCGGAGGG
CGAAGAATCTCGTGCTTTCAGCTTCGATGTAGGAGGGCGTGGATATGTCCTGCGGGTAAATAGCTGCGCC
GATGGTTTCTACAAAGATCGTTATGTTTATCGGCACTTTGCATCGGCCGCGCTCCCGATTCCGGAAGTGC
TTGACATTGGGGCATTCAGCGAGAGCCTGACCTATTGCATCTCCCGCCGTGCACAGGGTGTCACGTTGCA
AGACCTGCCTGAAACCGAACTGCCCGCTGTTCTGCAACCGGTCGCGGAGGCGATGGATGCCATCGCTGCG
GCCGATCTTAGCCAGACGAGCGGGTTCGGCCCATTCGGACCGCAAGGAATCGGTCAATACACTACATGGC
GTGATTTCATATGCGCGATTGCTGATCCCCATGTGTATCACTGGCAAACTGTGATGGACGACACCGTCAG
TGCGTCCGTCGCGCAGGCTCTCGATGAGCTGATGCTTTGGGCCGAGGACTGCCCCGAAGTCCGGCACCTC
GTGCACGCGGATTTCGGCTCCAACAATGTCCTGACGGACAATGGCCGCATAACAGCGGTCATTGACTGGA
GCGAGGCGATGTTCGGGGATTCCCAATACGAGGTCGCCAACATCTTCTTCTGGAGGCCGTGGTTGGCTTG
TATGGAGCAGCAGACGCGCTACTTCGAGCGGAGGCATCCGGAGCTTGCAGGATCGCCGCGGCTCCGGGCG
TATATGCTCCGCATTGGTCTTGACCAACTCTATCAGAGCTTGGTTGACGGCAATTTCGATGATGCAGCTT
GGGCGCAGGGTCGATGCGACGCAATCGTCCGATCCGGAGCCGGGACTGTCGGGCGTACACAAATCGCCCG
CAGAAGCGCGGCCGTCTGGACCGATGGCTGTGTAGAAGTACTCGCCGATAGTGGAAACCGACGCCCCAGC
ACTCGTCCGAGGGCAAAGGAATAGATGCATCCTGCTTTAATGAGATATGCGAGACGCCTATGATCGCATG
ATATTTGCTTTCAATTCTGTTGTGCACGTTGTAAAAAACCTGAGCATGTGTAGCTCAGATCCTTACCGCC
GGTTTCGGTTCATTCTAATGAATATATCACCCGTTACTATCGTATTTTTATGAATAATATTCTCCGTTCA
ATTTACTGATTGTACCCTACTACTTATATGTACAATATTAAAATGAAAACAATATATTGTGCTGAATAGG
TTTATAGCGACATCTATGATAGAGCGCCACAATAACAAACAATTGCGTTTTATTATTACAAATCCAATTT
TAAAAAAAGCGGCAGAACCGGTCAAACCTAAAAGACTGATTACATAAATCTTATTCAAATTTCAAAAGTG
CCCCAGGGGCTAGTATCTACGACACACCGAGCGGCGAACTAATAACGCTCACTGAAGGGAACTCCGGTTC
CCCGCCGGCGCGCATGGGTGAGATTCCTTGAAGTTGAGTATTGGCCGTCCGCTCTACCGAAAGTTACGGG
CACCATTCAACCCGGTCCAGCACGGCGGCCGGGTAACCGACTTGCTGCCCCGAGAATTATGCAGCATTTT
TTTGGTGTATGTGGGCCCCAAATGAAGTGCAGGTCAAACCTTGACAGTGACGACAAATCGTTGGGCGGGT
CCAGGGCGAATTTTGCGACAACATGTCGAGGCTCAGCAGGACCGGCATGCAAGCTAGCTTACTAGTGATA
TTCTATAGTGTCACCTAAATGTATTCTAGACCAAGCATGCACAGCTGGCGTTCTCAGCCAGATCCCCTTG
ACAGGATATATTGGCGGGTAAACTAAGTCGCTGTATGTGTTTGTTTGAGATCTCATGTGAGCAAAAGGCC
AGCAAAAGGCCAGGAACCGTAAAAAGGCCGCGTTGCTGGCGTTTTTCCATAGGCTCCGCCCCCCTGACGA
GCATCACAAAAATCGACGCTCAAGTCAGAGGTGGCGAAACCCGACAGGACTATAAAGATACCAGGCGTTT
CCCCCTGGAAGCTCCCTCGTGCGCTCTCCTGTTCCGACCCTGCCGCTTACCGGATACCTGTCCGCCTTTC
TCCCTTCGGGAAGCGTGGCGCTTTCTCATAGCTCACGCTGTAGGTATCTCAGTTCGGTGTAGGTCGTTCG
CTCCAAGCTGGGCTGTGTGCACGAACCCCCCGTTCAGCCCGACCGCTGCGCCTTATCCGGTAACTATCGT
CTTGAGTCCAACCCGGTAAGACACGACTTATCGCCACTGGCAGCAGCCACTGGTAACAGGATTAGCAGAG
CGAGGTATGTAGGCGGTGCTACAGAGTTCTTGAAGTGGTGGCCTAACTACGGCTACACTAGAAGAACAGT
ATTTGGTATCTGCGCTCTGCTGAAGCCAGTTACCTTCGGAAGAAGAGTTGGTAGCTCTTGATCCGGCAAA
CAAACCACCGCTGGTAGCGGTGGTTTTTTTGTTTGCAAGCAGCAGATTACGCGCAGAAAAAAAGGATCTC
AAGAAGATCCTTTGATCTTTTCTACGGGGTCTGACGCTCAGTGGAACGAAAACTCACGTTAAGGGATTTT
GGTCATGAGATTATCAAAAAGGATCTTCACCTAGATCCTTTTAAATTAAAAATGAAGTTTTAAATCAATC
TAAAGTATATATGTGTAACATTGGTCTAGTGATTATTTGCCGACTACCTTGGTGATCTCGCCTTTCACGT
AGTGAACAAATTCTTCCAACTGATCTGCGCGCGAGGCCAAGCGATCTTCTTGTCCAAGATAAGCCTGCCT
AGCTTCAAGTATGACGGGCTGATACTGGGCCGGCAGGCGCTCCATTGCCCAGTCGGCAGCGACATCCTTC
GGCGCGATTTTGCCGGTTACTGCGCTGTACCAAATGCGGGACAACGTAAGCACTACATTTCGCTCATCGC
CAGCCCAGTCGGGCGGCGAGTTCCATAGCGTTAAGGTTTCATTTAGCGCCTCAAATAGATCCTGTTCAGG
AACCGGATCAAAGAGTTCCTCCGCCGCTGGACCTACCAAGGCAACGCTATGTTCTCTTGCTTTTGTCAGC
AAGATAGCCAGATCAATGTCGATCGTGGCTGGCTCGAAGATACCTGCAAGAATGTCATTGCGCTGCCATT
CTCCAAATTGCAGTTCGCGCTTAGCTGGATAACGCCACGGAATGATGTCGTCGTGCACAACAATGGTGAC
TTCTACAGCGCGGAGAATCTCGCTCTCTCCAGGGGAAGCCGAAGTTTCCAAAAGGTCGTTGATCAAAGCT
CGCCGCGTTGTTTCATCAAGCCTTACGGTCACCGTAACCAGCAAATCAATATCACTGTGTGGCTTCAGGC
CGCCATCCACTGCGGAGCCGTACAAATGTACGGCCAGCAACGTCGGTTCGAGATGGCGCTCGATGACGCC
AACTACCTCTGATAGTTGAGTCGATACTTCGGCGATCACCGCTTCCCTCATAACACCCCTTGTATTACTG
TTTATGTAAGCAGACAGTTTTATTGTTCATGATGATATATTTTTATCTTGTGCAATGTAACATCAGAGAT
TTTGAGACACAACGTGGCTTTGTTGAATAAATCGAACTTTTGCTGAGTTGAAGGATCAGATCACGCATCT
TCCCGACAACGCAGACCGTTCCGTGGCAAAGCAAAAGTTCAAAATCACCAACTGGTCCACCTACAACAAA
GCTCTCATCAACCGTGGCTCCCTCACTTTCTGGCTGGATGATGGGGCGATTCAGGCGATCCCCATCCAAC
AGCCCGCCGTCGAGCGGGCTTTTTTATCCCCGGAAGCCTGTGGATAGAGGGTAGTTATCCACGTGAAACC
GCTAATGCCCCGCAAAGCCTTGATTCACGGGGCTTTCCGGCCCGCTCCAAAAACTATCCACGTGAAATCG
CTAATCAGGGTACGTGAAATCGCTAATCGGAGTACGTGAAATCGCTAATAAGGTCACGTGAAATCGCTAA
TCAAAAAGGCACGTGAGAACGCTAATAGCCCTTTCAGATCAACAGCTTGCAAACACCCCTCGCTCCGGCA
AGTAGTTACAGCAAGTAGTATGTTCAATTAGCTTTTCAATTATGAATATATATATCAATTATTGGTCGCC
CTTGGCTTGTGGACAATGCGCTACGCGCACCGGCTCCGCCCGTGGACAACCGCAAGCGGTTGCCCACCGT
CGAGCGCCTTTGCCCACAACCCGGCGGCCGGCCGCAACAGATCGTTTTATAAATTTTTTTTTTTGAAAAA
GAAAAAGCCCGAAAGGCGGCAACCTCTCGGGCTTCTGGATTTCCGATCCCCGGAATTAGATCTTGGCAGG
ATATATTGTGGTGTAACGTTCTCGAACTAGGCTCGGACGAAGTAAGCGGCCGCAACCTTAATTAAACACG
GCGCGCCAACAGCGATCGCACCAGGTACCACCTCCGATCCATTCGGTCCCCAGATTAGCCTTTTCAATTT
CAGAAAGAATGCTAACCCACAGATGGTTAGAGAGGCTTACGCAGCACGTCTCATCAAGACGATCTACCCG
AGCAATAATCTCCAGGAAATCAAATACCTTCCCAAGAAGGTTAAAGATGCAGTCAAAAGATTCAGGACTA
ACTGCATCAAGAACACAGAGAAAGATATATTTCTCAAGATCAGAAGTACTATTCCAGTATGGACGATTCA
AGGCTTGCTTCACAAACCAAGGCAAGTAATAGAGATT
